Addgene plasmid #216473: p2704-AGER-gRNA3
Purpose: to express Cas9 from S. pyogenes with 2A-eGFP and sgRNA targeting human AGER endogenous ATG start site
Depositing lab: Darrell Kotton. Depositing organization: Boston University Medical Campus. Publication: Generation of human alveolar epithelial type I cells from pluripotent stem cells. Burgess CL, Huang J, Bawa PS, Alysandratos KD, Minakin K, Ayers LJ, Morley MP, Babu A, Villacorta-Martin C, Yampolskaya M, Hinds A, Thapa BR, Wang F, Matschulat A, Mehta P, Morrisey EE, Varelas X, Kotton DN. Cell Stem Cell. 2024 Apr 15:S1934-5909(24)00098-5. doi: 10.1016/j.stem.2024.03.017. PubMed 38642558.
Backbone
  Vector backbone: PX458
  Backbone manufacturer: Morrissey Laboratory
  Backbone size w/o insert (bp): 9274
  Total vector size (bp): 9292
  Vector type: CRISPR
Growth in bacteria
  Bacterial resistance: Ampicillin, 100 μg/mL
  Growth temperature: 37°C
  Growth strain: NEB Stable
  Copy number: High Copy
Gene/Insert
  Gene/Insert name: sgRNA targeting human AGER locus
  gRNA/shRNA sequence: caccgCTGTGGCCTCCGCCCTAGGT
  Species: H. sapiens (human)
  Cloning method: Restriction Enzyme; 5′ cloning site BbsI (destroyed during cloning); 3′ cloning site BbsI (destroyed during cloning)
  Sequencing primers: 5′ n/a; 3′ n/a
Terms and licenses: Academic/Nonprofit Terms; Industry Terms: Not Available to Industry
Depositor comments: Please visit https://www.biorxiv.org/content/10.1101/2023.01.19.524655v1 for bioRxiv preprint.
How to cite: p2704-AGER-gRNA3 was a gift from Darrell Kotton (Addgene plasmid # 216473 ; http://n2t.net/addgene:216473 ; RRID:Addgene_216473)
