[The description below was written by a language model from this plasmid's Addgene catalogue record and pLannotate feature annotations shown in this document.]
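Description:
p2704-AGER-gRNA3 is an all-in-one CRISPR/Cas9 expression plasmid built on the PX458 backbone for use in human cells. It is about 9.3 kb; the catalogue lists 9,292 bp and the sequenced record is 9,301 nt. It is propagated in bacteria as a high-copy plasmid through a ColE1/pUC-type origin, with ampicillin selection from the β-lactamase gene. An f1 phage origin is also present. The annotation also picks up a single AAV2 inverted terminal repeat downstream of the expression cassette. With only one ITR annotated, nothing in the record suggests the plasmid is meant for AAV packaging.

The plasmid carries two expression units. A human U6 RNA polymerase III promoter drives a single guide RNA made of a spacer fused to the S. pyogenes gRNA scaffold. The spacer was cloned as an oligonucleotide duplex into BbsI sites that were destroyed in the process, and it targets the human AGER locus at the endogenous ATG start codon. Downstream, a hybrid CMV enhancer/chicken β-actin promoter with a chimeric intron drives S. pyogenes Cas9. The annotation tool splits Cas9 into N- and C-terminal portions, but they are contiguous. Cas9 carries a nucleoplasmin nuclear localization signal and, according to the stated purpose, is linked by a 2A peptide to EGFP, with a bovine growth hormone polyadenylation signal ending the transcript. The 2A element itself is not annotated but fits the gap between the NLS and EGFP. Co-translational separation at the 2A lets green fluorescence mark cells expressing the nuclease, which allows them to be identified or sorted.

The associated publication concerns deriving alveolar epithelial type I cells from human pluripotent stem cells. Cutting at the AGER start site would suit targeted editing of that locus, such as a knock-in, but the record does not describe a specific donor or editing outcome.
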