Features (pLannotate 1.2.2; 20 found; start..end, strand, type, name):
      1..241     +  promoter       U6 promoter: RNA polymerase III promoter for human U6 snRNA
    271..346     +  misc_RNA       gRNA scaffold: guide RNA scaffold for the Streptococcus pyogenes CRISPR/Cas9 system
    353..396     +  misc_RNA       gRNA scaffold (fragment): guide RNA scaffold for the Streptococcus pyogenes CRISPR/Cas9 system
    443..728     +  enhancer       CMV enhancer: human cytomegalovirus immediate early enhancer; contains an 18-bp deletion relative to the standard CMV enhancer
    730..851     +  promoter       chicken β-actin promoter (fragment): contains a 21-bp deletion relative to the standard chicken β-actin promoter
    862..1017    +  promoter       chicken β-actin promoter (fragment): contains a 21-bp deletion relative to the standard chicken β-actin promoter
   1018..1245    +  intron         hybrid intron: hybrid between chicken β-actin (CBA) and minute virus of mice (MMV) introns (Gray et al., 2011)
   1383..2984    +  CDS            Cas9(N): N-terminal portion of Streptococcus pyogenes Cas9 (Zetsche et al., 2015)
   2985..5483    +  CDS            Cas9(C): C-terminal portion of Streptococcus pyogenes Cas9 (Zetsche et al., 2015)
   5484..5531    +  CDS            nucleoplasmin NLS: bipartite nuclear localization signal from nucleoplasmin
   5601..6314    +  CDS            EGFP: EGFP is a basic (constitutively fluorescent) green fluorescent protein published in 1996, derived from Aequorea victoria. It is reported to be a rapidly-maturing weak dimer with moderate acid sensitivity.
   6348..6459    +  polyA_signal   bGH poly(A) signal: bovine growth hormone polyadenylation signal
   6564..6704    +  repeat_region  AAV2 ITR: inverted terminal repeat of adeno-associated virus serotype 2 inverted
   6709..6760    -  misc_feature   bom (fragment): basis of mobility region from pBR322
   6779..7234    +  rep_origin     f1 ori (sequence partly withheld): f1 bacteriophage origin of replication; arrow indicates direction of (+) strand synthesis
   7235..7284    -  misc_feature   bom (fragment): basis of mobility region from pBR322
   7386..7421    -  CDS            rop (fragment): Rop protein, which maintains plasmids at low copy number; rop
   7516..7620    +  promoter       AmpR promoter: bla
   7621..8481    +  CDS            AmpR: β-lactamase; bla; confers resistance to ampicillin, carbenicillin, and related antibiotics
   8652..9240    +  rep_origin     ori: high-copy-number ColE1/pMB1/pBR322/pUC origin of replication
>Addgene plasmid #216473 | p2704-AGER-gRNA3 | addgene full sequence | sequence record 429740 | Addgene NGS Result
GAGGGCCTATTTCCCATGATTCCTTCATATTTGCATATACGATACAAGGCTGTTAGAGAGATAATTGGAA
TTAATTTGACTGTAAACACAAAGATATTAGTACAAAATACGTGACGTAGAAAGTAATAATTTCTTGGGTA
GTTTGCAGTTTTAAAATTATGTTTTAAAATGGACTATCATATGCTTACCGTAACTTGAAAGTATTTCGAT
TTCTTGGCTTTATATATCTTGTGGAAAGGACGAAACACCGCTGTGGCCTCCGCCCTAGGTGTTTTAGAGC
TAGAAATAGCAAGTTAAAATAAGGCTAGTCCGTTATCAACTTGAAAAAGTGGCACCGAGTCGGTGCTTTT
TTGTTTTAGAGCTAGAAATAGCAAGTTAAAATAAGGCTAGTCCGTTTTTAGCGCGTGCGCCAATTCTGCA
GACAAATGGCTCTAGAGGTACCCGTTACATAACTTACGGTAAATGGCCCGCCTGGCTGACCGCCCAACGA
CCCCCGCCCATTGACGTCAATAGTAACGCCAATAGGGACTTTCCATTGACGTCAATGGGTGGAGTATTTA
CGGTAAACTGCCCACTTGGCAGTACATCAAGTGTATCATATGCCAAGTACGCCCCCTATTGACGTCAATG
ACGGTAAATGGCCCGCCTGGCATTGTGCCCAGTACATGACCTTATGGGACTTTCCTACTTGGCAGTACAT
CTACGTATTAGTCATCGCTATTACCATGGTCGAGGTGAGCCCCACGTTCTGCTTCACTCTCCCCATCTCC
CCCCCCTCCCCACCCCCAATTTTGTATTTATTTATTTTTTAATTATTTTGTGCAGCGATGGGGGCGGGGG
GGGGGGGGGGGGCAGCGCGCAGGGGGGGGCGGGGGGGGGGGGCGGGGGGGGGGGCGGGGCGGGGCGAGGC
GGAGAGGTGCGGCGGCAGCCAATCAGAGCGGCGCGCTCCGAAAGTTTCCTTTTATGGCGAGGCGGCGGCG
GCGGCGGCCCTATAAAAAGCGAAGCGCGCGGCGGGCGGGAGTCGCTGCGCGCTGCCTTCGCCCCGTGCCC
CGCTCCGCCGCCGCCTCGCGCCGCCCGCCCCGGCTCTGACTGACCGCGTTACTCCCACAGGTGAGCGGGC
GGGACGGCCCTTCTCCTCCGGGCTGTAATTAGCTGAGCAAGAGGTAAGGGTTTAAGGGATGGTTGGTTGG
TGGGGTATTAATGTTTAATTACCTGGAGCACCTGCCTGAAATCACTTTTTTTCAGGTTGGACCGGTGCCA
CCATGGACTATAAGGACCACGACGGAGACTACAAGGATCATGATATTGATTACAAAGACGATGACGATAA
GATGGCCCCAAAGAAGAAGCGGAAGGTCGGTATCCACGGAGTCCCAGCAGCCGACAAGAAGTACAGCATC
GGCCTGGACATCGGCACCAACTCTGTGGGCTGGGCCGTGATCACCGACGAGTACAAGGTGCCCAGCAAGA
AATTCAAGGTGCTGGGCAACACCGACCGGCACAGCATCAAGAAGAACCTGATCGGAGCCCTGCTGTTCGA
CAGCGGCGAAACAGCCGAGGCCACCCGGCTGAAGAGAACCGCCAGAAGAAGATACACCAGACGGAAGAAC
CGGATCTGCTATCTGCAAGAGATCTTCAGCAACGAGATGGCCAAGGTGGACGACAGCTTCTTCCACAGAC
TGGAAGAGTCCTTCCTGGTGGAAGAGGATAAGAAGCACGAGCGGCACCCCATCTTCGGCAACATCGTGGA
CGAGGTGGCCTACCACGAGAAGTACCCCACCATCTACCACCTGAGAAAGAAACTGGTGGACAGCACCGAC
AAGGCCGACCTGCGGCTGATCTATCTGGCCCTGGCCCACATGATCAAGTTCCGGGGCCACTTCCTGATCG
AGGGCGACCTGAACCCCGACAACAGCGACGTGGACAAGCTGTTCATCCAGCTGGTGCAGACCTACAACCA
GCTGTTCGAGGAAAACCCCATCAACGCCAGCGGCGTGGACGCCAAGGCCATCCTGTCTGCCAGACTGAGC
AAGAGCAGACGGCTGGAAAATCTGATCGCCCAGCTGCCCGGCGAGAAGAAGAATGGCCTGTTCGGAAACC
TGATTGCCCTGAGCCTGGGCCTGACCCCCAACTTCAAGAGCAACTTCGACCTGGCCGAGGATGCCAAACT
GCAGCTGAGCAAGGACACCTACGACGACGACCTGGACAACCTGCTGGCCCAGATCGGCGACCAGTACGCC
GACCTGTTTCTGGCCGCCAAGAACCTGTCCGACGCCATCCTGCTGAGCGACATCCTGAGAGTGAACACCG
AGATCACCAAGGCCCCCCTGAGCGCCTCTATGATCAAGAGATACGACGAGCACCACCAGGACCTGACCCT
GCTGAAAGCTCTCGTGCGGCAGCAGCTGCCTGAGAAGTACAAAGAGATTTTCTTCGACCAGAGCAAGAAC
GGCTACGCCGGCTACATTGACGGCGGAGCCAGCCAGGAAGAGTTCTACAAGTTCATCAAGCCCATCCTGG
AAAAGATGGACGGCACCGAGGAACTGCTCGTGAAGCTGAACAGAGAGGACCTGCTGCGGAAGCAGCGGAC
CTTCGACAACGGCAGCATCCCCCACCAGATCCACCTGGGAGAGCTGCACGCCATTCTGCGGCGGCAGGAA
GATTTTTACCCATTCCTGAAGGACAACCGGGAAAAGATCGAGAAGATCCTGACCTTCCGCATCCCCTACT
ACGTGGGCCCTCTGGCCAGGGGAAACAGCAGATTCGCCTGGATGACCAGAAAGAGCGAGGAAACCATCAC
CCCCTGGAACTTCGAGGAAGTGGTGGACAAGGGCGCTTCCGCCCAGAGCTTCATCGAGCGGATGACCAAC
TTCGATAAGAACCTGCCCAACGAGAAGGTGCTGCCCAAGCACAGCCTGCTGTACGAGTACTTCACCGTGT
ATAACGAGCTGACCAAAGTGAAATACGTGACCGAGGGAATGAGAAAGCCCGCCTTCCTGAGCGGCGAGCA
GAAAAAGGCCATCGTGGACCTGCTGTTCAAGACCAACCGGAAAGTGACCGTGAAGCAGCTGAAAGAGGAC
TACTTCAAGAAAATCGAGTGCTTCGACTCCGTGGAAATCTCCGGCGTGGAAGATCGGTTCAACGCCTCCC
TGGGCACATACCACGATCTGCTGAAAATTATCAAGGACAAGGACTTCCTGGACAATGAGGAAAACGAGGA
CATTCTGGAAGATATCGTGCTGACCCTGACACTGTTTGAGGACAGAGAGATGATCGAGGAACGGCTGAAA
ACCTATGCCCACCTGTTCGACGACAAAGTGATGAAGCAGCTGAAGCGGCGGAGATACACCGGCTGGGGCA
GGCTGAGCCGGAAGCTGATCAACGGCATCCGGGACAAGCAGTCCGGCAAGACAATCCTGGATTTCCTGAA
GTCCGACGGCTTCGCCAACAGAAACTTCATGCAGCTGATCCACGACGACAGCCTGACCTTTAAAGAGGAC
ATCCAGAAAGCCCAGGTGTCCGGCCAGGGCGATAGCCTGCACGAGCACATTGCCAATCTGGCCGGCAGCC
CCGCCATTAAGAAGGGCATCCTGCAGACAGTGAAGGTGGTGGACGAGCTCGTGAAAGTGATGGGCCGGCA
CAAGCCCGAGAACATCGTGATCGAAATGGCCAGAGAGAACCAGACCACCCAGAAGGGACAGAAGAACAGC
CGCGAGAGAATGAAGCGGATCGAAGAGGGCATCAAAGAGCTGGGCAGCCAGATCCTGAAAGAACACCCCG
TGGAAAACACCCAGCTGCAGAACGAGAAGCTGTACCTGTACTACCTGCAGAATGGGCGGGATATGTACGT
GGACCAGGAACTGGACATCAACCGGCTGTCCGACTACGATGTGGACCATATCGTGCCTCAGAGCTTTCTG
AAGGACGACTCCATCGACAACAAGGTGCTGACCAGAAGCGACAAGAACCGGGGCAAGAGCGACAACGTGC
CCTCCGAAGAGGTCGTGAAGAAGATGAAGAACTACTGGCGGCAGCTGCTGAACGCCAAGCTGATTACCCA
GAGAAAGTTCGACAATCTGACCAAGGCCGAGAGAGGCGGCCTGAGCGAACTGGATAAGGCCGGCTTCATC
AAGAGACAGCTGGTGGAAACCCGGCAGATCACAAAGCACGTGGCACAGATCCTGGACTCCCGGATGAACA
CTAAGTACGACGAGAATGACAAGCTGATCCGGGAAGTGAAAGTGATCACCCTGAAGTCCAAGCTGGTGTC
CGATTTCCGGAAGGATTTCCAGTTTTACAAAGTGCGCGAGATCAACAACTACCACCACGCCCACGACGCC
TACCTGAACGCCGTCGTGGGAACCGCCCTGATCAAAAAGTACCCTAAGCTGGAAAGCGAGTTCGTGTACG
GCGACTACAAGGTGTACGACGTGCGGAAGATGATCGCCAAGAGCGAGCAGGAAATCGGCAAGGCTACCGC
CAAGTACTTCTTCTACAGCAACATCATGAACTTTTTCAAGACCGAGATTACCCTGGCCAACGGCGAGATC
CGGAAGCGGCCTCTGATCGAGACAAACGGCGAAACCGGGGAGATCGTGTGGGATAAGGGCCGGGATTTTG
CCACCGTGCGGAAAGTGCTGAGCATGCCCCAAGTGAATATCGTGAAAAAGACCGAGGTGCAGACAGGCGG
CTTCAGCAAAGAGTCTATCCTGCCCAAGAGGAACAGCGATAAGCTGATCGCCAGAAAGAAGGACTGGGAC
CCTAAGAAGTACGGCGGCTTCGACAGCCCCACCGTGGCCTATTCTGTGCTGGTGGTGGCCAAAGTGGAAA
AGGGCAAGTCCAAGAAACTGAAGAGTGTGAAAGAGCTGCTGGGGATCACCATCATGGAAAGAAGCAGCTT
CGAGAAGAATCCCATCGACTTTCTGGAAGCCAAGGGCTACAAAGAAGTGAAAAAGGACCTGATCATCAAG
CTGCCTAAGTACTCCCTGTTCGAGCTGGAAAACGGCCGGAAGAGAATGCTGGCCTCTGCCGGCGAACTGC
AGAAGGGAAACGAACTGGCCCTGCCCTCCAAATATGTGAACTTCCTGTACCTGGCCAGCCACTATGAGAA
GCTGAAGGGCTCCCCCGAGGATAATGAGCAGAAACAGCTGTTTGTGGAACAGCACAAGCACTACCTGGAC
GAGATCATCGAGCAGATCAGCGAGTTCTCCAAGAGAGTGATCCTGGCCGACGCTAATCTGGACAAAGTGC
TGTCCGCCTACAACAAGCACCGGGATAAGCCCATCAGAGAGCAGGCCGAGAATATCATCCACCTGTTTAC
CCTGACCAATCTGGGAGCCCCTGCCGCCTTCAAGTACTTTGACACCACCATCGACCGGAAGAGGTACACC
AGCACCAAAGAGGTGCTGGACGCCACCCTGATCCACCAGAGCATCACCGGCCTGTACGAGACACGGATCG
ACCTGTCTCAGCTGGGAGGCGACAAAAGGCCGGCGGCCACGAAAAAGGCCGGCCAGGCAAAAAAGAAAAA
GGAATTCGGCAGTGGAGAGGGCAGAGGAAGTCTGCTAACATGCGGTGACGTCGAGGAGAATCCTGGCCCA
GTGAGCAAGGGCGAGGAGCTGTTCACCGGGGTGGTGCCCATCCTGGTCGAGCTGGACGGCGACGTAAACG
GCCACAAGTTCAGCGTGTCCGGCGAGGGCGAGGGCGATGCCACCTACGGCAAGCTGACCCTGAAGTTCAT
CTGCACCACCGGCAAGCTGCCCGTGCCCTGGCCCACCCTCGTGACCACCCTGACCTACGGCGTGCAGTGC
TTCAGCCGCTACCCCGACCACATGAAGCAGCACGACTTCTTCAAGTCCGCCATGCCCGAAGGCTACGTCC
AGGAGCGCACCATCTTCTTCAAGGACGACGGCAACTACAAGACCCGCGCCGAGGTGAAGTTCGAGGGCGA
CACCCTGGTGAACCGCATCGAGCTGAAGGGCATCGACTTCAAGGAGGACGGCAACATCCTGGGGCACAAG
CTGGAGTACAACTACAACAGCCACAACGTCTATATCATGGCCGACAAGCAGAAGAACGGCATCAAGGTGA
ACTTCAAGATCCGCCACAACATCGAGGACGGCAGCGTGCAGCTCGCCGACCACTACCAGCAGAACACCCC
CATCGGCGACGGCCCCGTGCTGCTGCCCGACAACCACTACCTGAGCACCCAGTCCGCCCTGAGCAAAGAC
CCCAACGAGAAGCGCGATCACATGGTCCTGCTGGAGTTCGTGACCGCCGCCGGGATCACTCTCGGCATGG
ACGAGCTGTACAAGGAATTCTAACTAGAGCTCGCTGATCAGCCTCGACTGTGCCTTCTAGTTGCCAGCCA
TCTGTTGTTTGCCCCTCCCCCGTGCCTTCCTTGACCCTGGAAGGTGCCACTCCCACTGTCCTTTCCTAAT
AAAATGAGGAAATTGCATCGCATTGTCTGAGTAGGTGTCATTCTATTCTGGGGGGTGGGGTGGGGCAGGA
CAGCAAGGGGGAGGATTGGGAAGAGAATAGCAGGCATGCTGGGGAGCGGCCGCAGGAACCCCTAGTGATG
GAGTTGGCCACTCCCTCTCTGCGCGCTCGCTCGCTCACTGAGGCCGGGCGACCAAAGGTCGCCCGACGCC
CGGGCTTTGCCCGGGCGGCCTCAGTGAGCGAGCGAGCGCGCAGCTGCCTGCAGGGGCGCCTGATGCGGTA
TTTTCTCCTTACGCATCTGTGCGGTATTTCACACCGCATA
[95 nt withheld, positions 6761-6855]
T
[46 nt withheld, positions 6857-6902]
C
[141 nt withheld, positions 6904-7044]
CCTTTGACGTTGGAGTCCACGTTCTTT
[37 nt withheld, positions 7072-7108]
ACTCTATCTCGGGCTATTCTTTTGATTTATAAGGGATTTTGCCGATTTCGGTCTATTGGTTAAAAAATGA
GCTGATTTAACAAAAATTTAACGCGAATTTTAACAAAATATTAACGTTTACAATTTTATGGTGCACTCTC
AGTACAATCTGCTCTGATGCCGCATAGTTAAGCCAGCCCCGACACCCGCCAACACCCGCTGACGCGCCCT
GACGGGCTTGTCTGCTCCCGGCATCCGCTTACAGACAAGCTGTGACCGTCTCCGGGAGCTGCATGTGTCA
GAGGTTTTCACCGTCATCACCGAAACGCGCGAGACGAAAGGGCCTCGTGATACGCCTATTTTTATAGGTT
AATGTCATGATAATAATGGTTTCTTAGACGTCAGGTGGCACTTTTCGGGGAAATGTGCGCGGAACCCCTA
TTTGTTTATTTTTCTAAATACATTCAAATATGTATCCGCTCATGAGACAATAACCCTGATAAATGCTTCA
ATAATATTGAAAAAGGAAGAGTATGAGTATTCAACATTTCCGTGTCGCCCTTATTCCCTTTTTTGCGGCA
TTTTGCCTTCCTGTTTTTGCTCACCCAGAAACGCTGGTGAAAGTAAAAGATGCTGAAGATCAGTTGGGTG
CACGAGTGGGTTACATCGAACTGGATCTCAACAGCGGTAAGATCCTTGAGAGTTTTCGCCCCGAAGAACG
TTTTCCAATGATGAGCACTTTTAAAGTTCTGCTATGTGGCGCGGTATTATCCCGTATTGACGCCGGGCAA
GAGCAACTCGGTCGCCGCATACACTATTCTCAGAATGACTTGGTTGAGTACTCACCAGTCACAGAAAAGC
ATCTTACGGATGGCATGACAGTAAGAGAATTATGCAGTGCTGCCATAACCATGAGTGATAACACTGCGGC
CAACTTACTTCTGACAACGATCGGAGGACCGAAGGAGCTAACCGCTTTTTTGCACAACATGGGGGATCAT
GTAACTCGCCTTGATCGTTGGGAACCGGAGCTGAATGAAGCCATACCAAACGACGAGCGTGACACCACGA
TGCCTGTAGCAATGGCAACAACGTTGCGCAAACTATTAACTGGCGAACTACTTACTCTAGCTTCCCGGCA
ACAATTAATAGACTGGATGGAGGCGGATAAAGTTGCAGGACCACTTCTGCGCTCGGCCCTTCCGGCTGGC
TGGTTTATTGCTGATAAATCTGGAGCCGGTGAGCGTGGAAGCCGCGGTATCATTGCAGCACTGGGGCCAG
ATGGTAAGCCCTCCCGTATCGTAGTTATCTACACGACGGGGAGTCAGGCAACTATGGATGAACGAAATAG
ACAGATCGCTGAGATAGGTGCCTCACTGATTAAGCATTGGTAACTGTCAGACCAAGTTTACTCATATATA
CTTTAGATTGATTTAAAACTTCATTTTTAATTTAAAAGGATCTAGGTGAAGATCCTTTTTGATAATCTCA
TGACCAAAATCCCTTAACGTGAGTTTTCGTTCCACTGAGCGTCAGACCCCGTAGAAAAGATCAAAGGATC
TTCTTGAGATCCTTTTTTTCTGCGCGTAATCTGCTGCTTGCAAACAAAAAAACCACCGCTACCAGCGGTG
GTTTGTTTGCCGGATCAAGAGCTACCAACTCTTTTTCCGAAGGTAACTGGCTTCAGCAGAGCGCAGATAC
CAAATACTGTTCTTCTAGTGTAGCCGTAGTTAGGCCACCACTTCAAGAACTCTGTAGCACCGCCTACATA
CCTCGCTCTGCTAATCCTGTTACCAGTGGCTGCTGCCAGTGGCGATAAGTCGTGTCTTACCGGGTTGGAC
TCAAGACGATAGTTACCGGATAAGGCGCAGCGGTCGGGCTGAACGGGGGGTTCGTGCACACAGCCCAGCT
TGGAGCGAACGACCTACACCGAACTGAGATACCTACAGCGTGAGCTATGAGAAAGCGCCACGCTTCCCGA
AGGGAGAAAGGCGGACAGGTATCCGGTAAGCGGCAGGGTCGGAACAGGAGAGCGCACGAGGGAGCTTCCA
GGGGGAAACGCCTGGTATCTTTATAGTCCTGTCGGGTTTCGCCACCTCTGACTTGAGCGTCGATTTTTGT
GATGCTCGTCAGGGGGGCGGAGCCTATGGAAAAACGCCAGCAACGCGGCCTTTTTACGGTTCCTGGCCTT
TTGCTGGCCTTTTGCTCACATGT
